Addgene plasmid #244874: pLentiCRISPR V2 UROS_sg2
Purpose: Knockout of human UROS
Depositing lab: Alexis Jourdain. Depositing organization: Universite de Lausanne (UNIL). Publication: An updated inventory of genes essential for oxidative phosphorylation identifies a mitochondrial origin in familial Meniere's disease. Harhai M, Foged MM, Zarges C, Landoni JC, Chollet S, Simonelli M, Recazens E, Lisci M, Laban N, Manley S, Riemer J, Lopez-Escamez JA, Lysakowski A, Jourdain AA. Cell Rep. 2025 Jul 25;44(8):116069. doi: 10.1016/j.celrep.2025.116069. PubMed 40714634.
Backbone
  Vector backbone: lentiCRISPR v2 puro
  Backbone manufacturer: Feng Zhang (Addgene #52961)
  Vector type: Lentiviral, CRISPR
  Selectable markers: Puromycin
Growth in bacteria
  Bacterial resistance: Ampicillin, 100 μg/mL
  Growth temperature: 37°C
  Growth strain: NEB Stable
  Copy number: High Copy
Gene/Insert
  Gene/Insert name: UROS sgRNA
  gRNA/shRNA sequence: TATCAGACAGTTGCACACCC
  Species: H. sapiens (human)
  Entrez Gene: UROS (a.k.a. UROIIIS)
  Promoter: U6
  Cloning method: Restriction Enzyme; 5′ cloning site Unknown (unknown if destroyed)
Resource information
  A portion of this plasmid was derived from a plasmid made by: Integrated DNA Technologies
Terms and licenses: Academic/Nonprofit Terms; Industry Terms: Not Available to Industry
How to cite: pLentiCRISPR V2 UROS_sg2 was a gift from Alexis Jourdain (Addgene plasmid # 244874 ; http://n2t.net/addgene:244874 ; RRID:Addgene_244874)
