[The description below was written by a language model from this plasmid's Addgene catalogue record and pLannotate feature annotations shown in this document.]
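Description:
pLentiCRISPR V2 UROS_sg2 is an all-in-one lentiviral CRISPR knockout plasmid built on the lentiCRISPR v2 puro backbone, carrying a single guide RNA directed against human UROS (also known as UROIIIS). It is propagated in E. coli as a high-copy plasmid through a ColE1/pUC-type origin with ampicillin selection (AmpR). The backbone outside the viral region also carries an f1 origin and an SV40/EM7-driven bleomycin/Zeocin resistance cassette with an SV40 poly(A) signal. The annotated full sequence is about 13 kb.

The transfer cassette has a CMV enhancer/promoter fused to a truncated HIV-1 5' LTR, which drives Tat-independent production of the viral genomic RNA in packaging cells. This is followed by the Ψ packaging signal with a gag fragment, the Rev response element for nuclear export, and a cPPT/CTS. Within this frame, a human U6 RNA polymerase III promoter expresses the UROS spacer joined to the S. pyogenes guide RNA scaffold, while an EF-1α core promoter drives S. pyogenes Cas9. A puromycin N-acetyltransferase coding sequence lies just downstream of Cas9, presumably co-expressed from the same transcript, although the table does not annotate the linking element. A WPRE enhances transcript expression, and a ΔU3 self-inactivating 3' LTR, followed by a bGH poly(A) signal, silences LTR promoter activity after integration.

Once packaged with helper plasmids supplied in trans and transduced into human cells, the integrated provirus delivers both nuclease and guide. Puromycin selects transduced cells, and Cas9 cleavage disrupts UROS. The associated study concerns genes essential for oxidative phosphorylation. The "sg2" name suggests it is one of several guides against this gene.
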