Features (pLannotate 1.2.2; 33 found; start..end, strand, type, name):
    393..626     -  misc_feature   RRE: The Rev response element (RRE) of HIV-1 allows for Rev-dependent mRNA export from the nucleus to the cytoplasm.
    772..1135    -  CDS            HIV-1 gag (fragment): gag protein from human immunodeficiency virus 1; gag
   1119..1244    -  misc_feature   HIV-1 Ψ: packaging signal of human immunodeficiency virus type 1
   1291..1471    -  LTR            5' LTR (truncated): truncated 5' long terminal repeat (LTR) from HIV-1
   1489..1688    -  promoter       CMV promoter: human cytomegalovirus (CMV) immediate early promoter
   1689..1992    -  enhancer       CMV enhancer: human cytomegalovirus immediate early enhancer
   2223..2275    +  misc_feature   bom (fragment): basis of mobility region from pBR322
   2334..2438    +  promoter       AmpR promoter: bla
   2439..3299    +  CDS            AmpR: β-lactamase; bla; confers resistance to ampicillin, carbenicillin, and related antibiotics
   3470..4058    +  rep_origin     ori: high-copy-number ColE1/pMB1/pBR322/pUC origin of replication
   4241..4333    +  CDS            lacI (fragment): lac repressor; lacI; The lac repressor binds to the lac operator to inhibit transcription in E. coli. This inhibition can be relieved by adding lactose or isopropyl-β-D-thiogalactopyranoside (IPTG).
   4346..4367    +  protein_bind   CAP binding site: CAP binding activates transcription in the presence of cAMP. E. coli catabolite activator protein
   4382..4412    +  promoter       lac promoter: promoter for the E. coli lac operon
   4416..4438    +  protein_bind   lac operator (fragment): The lac repressor binds to the lac operator to inhibit transcription in E. coli. This inhibition can be relieved by adding lactose or isopropyl-β-D-thiogalactopyranoside (IPTG). lac repressor encoded by lacI
   4509..4630    -  polyA_signal   SV40 poly(A) signal: SV40 polyadenylation signal
   4625..4750    -  CDS            ble (fragment): BLE_KLEPN - Experimental evidence at protein level: Swiss-Prot protein existence level 1. Binding protein with a strong affinity to the bleomycin family of antibiotics. Binds to CL990; an antimitotic-antibiotic compound. From Klebsiella pneumoniae.
   4760..5134    -  CDS            BleoR: antibiotic-binding protein; Sh ble from Streptoalloteichus hindustanus; confers resistance to bleomycin, phleomycin, and Zeocin™
   5153..5200    -  promoter       EM7 promoter: synthetic bacterial promoter&nbsp
   5248..5577    -  promoter       SV40 promoter: SV40 enhancer and early promoter
   5591..6019    -  rep_origin     f1 ori (sequence partly withheld): f1 bacteriophage origin of replication; arrow indicates direction of (+) strand synthesis
   6040..6061    -  promoter       SV40 promoter (fragment): SV40 enhancer and early promoter
   6065..6289    -  polyA_signal   bGH poly(A) signal: bovine growth hormone polyadenylation signal
   6321..6554    -  LTR            3' LTR (ΔU3): self-inactivating 3' long terminal repeat (LTR) from HIV-1
   6556..6575    -  misc_feature   cPPT/CTS (fragment): central polypurine tract and central termination sequence of HIV-1
   6626..7214    -  misc_feature   WPRE: woodchuck hepatitis virus posttranscriptional regulatory element
   7230..7827    -  CDS            PuroR (fragment): puromycin N-acetyltransferase; pac from Streptomyces; confers resistance to puromycin
   7965..12068   -  CDS            Cas9: Cas9 (Csn1) endonuclease from the Streptococcus pyogenes Type II CRISPR/Cas system generates RNA-guided double strand breaks in DNA
  12093..12304   -  promoter       EF-1α core promoter: core promoter for human elongation factor EF-1α
  12330..12348   -  CDS            small t antigen (fragment): SV40 (simian virus 40) small t antigen
  12366..12441   -  misc_RNA       gRNA scaffold: guide RNA scaffold for the Streptococcus pyogenes CRISPR/Cas9 system
  12471..12711   -  promoter       U6 promoter: RNA polymerase III promoter for human U6 snRNA
  12762..12879   -  misc_feature   cPPT/CTS: central polypurine tract and central termination sequence of HIV-1
  12929..16      -  CDS            Rev (fragment) (across the origin): human immunodeficiency virus 1 (HIV-1) Rev protein; rev; enhances nuclear export of unspliced and incompletely spliced viral mRNAs
>Addgene plasmid #244874 | pLentiCRISPR V2 UROS_sg2 | addgene full sequence | sequence record 489414 | Addgene NGS Result
GGGTTGGGAGGTGGGTCTGAAACGATAATGGTGAATATCCCTGCCTAACTCTATTCACTATAGAAAGTAC
AGCAAAAACTATTCTTAAACCTACCAAGCCTCCTACTATCATTATGAATAATTTTATATACCACAGCCAA
TTTGTTATGTTAAACCAATTCCACAAACTTGCCCATTTATCTAATTCCAATAATTCTTGTTCATTCTTTT
CTTGCTGGTTTTGCGATTCTTCAATTAAGGAGTGTATTAAGCTTGTGTAATTGTTAATTTCTCTGTCCCA
CTCCATCCAGGTCGTGTGATTCCAAATCTGTTCCAGAGATTTATTACTCCAACTAGCATTCCAAGGCACA
GCAGTGGTGCAAATGAGTTTTCCAGAGCAACCCCAAATCCCCAGGAGCTGTTGATCCTTTAGGTATCTTT
CCACAGCCAGGATTCTTGCCTGGAGCTGCTTGATGCCCCAGACTGTGAGTTGCAACAGATGCTGTTGCGC
CTCAATAGCCCTCAGCAAATTGTTCTGCTGCTGCACTATACCAGACAATAATTGTCTGGCCTGTACCGTC
AGCGTCATTGACGCTGCGCCCATAGTGCTTCCTGCTGCTCCCAAGAACCCAAGGAACAAAGCTCCTATTC
CCACTGCTCTTTTTTCTCTCTGCACCACTCTTCTCTTTGCCTTGGTGGGTGCTACTCCTAATGGTTCAAT
TTTTACTACTTTATATTTATATAATTCACTTCTCCAATTGTCCCTCATATCTCCTCCTCCAGGTCTGAAG
ATCAGCGGCCGCTTGCTGTGCGGTGGTCTTACTTTTGTTTTGCTCTTCCTCTATCTTGTCTAAAGCTTCC
TTGGTGTCTTTTATCTCTATCCTTTGATGCACACAATAGAGGGTTGCTACTGTATTATATAATGATCTAA
GTTCTTCTGATCCTGTCTGAAGGGATGGTTGTAGCTGTCCCAGTATTTGTCTACAGCCTTCTGATGTTTC
TAACAGGCCAGGATTAACTGCGAATCGTTCTAGCTCCCTGCTTGCCCATACTATATGTTTTAATTTATAT
TTTTTCTTTCCCCCTGGCCTTAACCGAATTTTTTCCCATCGCGATCTAATTCTCCCCCGCTTAATACTGA
CGCTCTCGCACCCATCTCTCTCCTTCTAGCCTCCGCTAGTCAAAATTTTTGGCGTACTCACCAGTCGCCG
CCCCTCGCCTCTTGCCGTGCGCGCTTCAGCAAGCCGAGTCCTGCGTCGAGAGAGCTCCTCTGGTTTCCCT
TTCGCTTTCAAGTCCCTGTTCGGGCGCCACTGCTAGAGATTTTCCACACTGACTAAAAGGGTCTGAGGGA
TCTCTAGTTACCAGAGTCACACAACAGACGGGCACACACTACTTGAAGCACTCAAGGCAAGCTTTATTGA
GGCTTAAGCAGTGGGTTCCCTAGTTAGCCAGAGAGCTCCCAGGCTCAGATCTGGTCTAACCAGAGAGACC
CAGTACAGGCAAAACGCGCTGCTTATATAGACCTCCCACCGTACACGCCTACCGCCCATTTGCGTCAATG
GGGCGGAGTTGTTACGACATTTTGGAAAGTCCCGTTGATTTTGGTGCCAAAACAAACTCCCATTGACGTC
AATGGGGTGGAGACTTGGAAATCCCCGTGAGTCAAACCGCTATCCACGCCCATTGATGTACTGCCAAAAC
CGCATCACCATGGTAATAGCGATGACTAATACGTAGATGTACTGCCAAGTAGGAAAGTCCCATAAGGTCA
TGTACTGGGCATAATGCCAGGCGGGCCATTTACCGTCATTGACGTCAATAGGGGGCGTACTTGGCATATG
ATACACTTGATGTACTGCCAAGTGGGCAGTTTACCGTAAATACTCCACCCATTGACGTCAATGGAAAGTC
CCTATTGGCGTTACTATGGGAACATACGTCATTATTGACGTCAATGGGCGGGGGTCGTTGGGCGGTCAGC
CAGGCGGGCCATTTACCGTAAGTTATGTAACGCGGAACTCCATATATGGGCTATGAACTAATGACCCCCT
AATTGATTACTATTAATAACTAGTCAATAATCAATGTCAACGCGTATATCTGGCCCGTACATCGCGAAGC
AGCGCAAAACGCCTAACCCTAAGCAGATTCTTCATGCAATTGTCGGTCAAGCCTTGCCTTGTTGTAGCTT
AAATTTTGCTCGCGCACTACTCAGCGACCTCCAACACACAAGCAGGGAGCAGATACTGGCTTAACTATGC
GGCATCAGAGCAGATTGTACTGAGAGTGCACCATAGGGGATCGGGAGATCTCCCGATCCGTCGACGTCAG
GTGGCACTTTTCGGGGAAATGTGCGCGGAACCCCTATTTGTTTATTTTTCTAAATACATTCAAATATGTA
TCCGCTCATGAGACAATAACCCTGATAAATGCTTCAATAATATTGAAAAAGGAAGAGTATGAGTATTCAA
CATTTCCGTGTCGCCCTTATTCCCTTTTTTGCGGCATTTTGCCTTCCTGTTTTTGCTCACCCAGAAACGC
TGGTGAAAGTAAAAGATGCTGAAGATCAGTTGGGTGCACGAGTGGGTTACATCGAACTGGATCTCAACAG
CGGTAAGATCCTTGAGAGTTTTCGCCCCGAAGAACGTTTTCCAATGATGAGCACTTTTAAAGTTCTGCTA
TGTGGCGCGGTATTATCCCGTATTGACGCCGGGCAAGAGCAACTCGGTCGCCGCATACACTATTCTCAGA
ATGACTTGGTTGAGTACTCACCAGTCACAGAAAAGCATCTTACGGATGGCATGACAGTAAGAGAATTATG
CAGTGCTGCCATAACCATGAGTGATAACACTGCGGCCAACTTACTTCTGACAACGATCGGAGGACCGAAG
GAGCTAACCGCTTTTTTGCACAACATGGGGGATCATGTAACTCGCCTTGATCGTTGGGAACCGGAGCTGA
ATGAAGCCATACCAAACGACGAGCGTGACACCACGATGCCTGTAGCAATGGCAACAACGTTGCGCAAACT
ATTAACTGGCGAACTACTTACTCTAGCTTCCCGGCAACAATTAATAGACTGGATGGAGGCGGATAAAGTT
GCAGGACCACTTCTGCGCTCGGCCCTTCCGGCTGGCTGGTTTATTGCTGATAAATCTGGAGCCGGTGAGC
GTGGGTCTCGCGGTATCATTGCAGCACTGGGGCCAGATGGTAAGCCCTCCCGTATCGTAGTTATCTACAC
GACGGGGAGTCAGGCAACTATGGATGAACGAAATAGACAGATCGCTGAGATAGGTGCCTCACTGATTAAG
CATTGGTAACTGTCAGACCAAGTTTACTCATATATACTTTAGATTGATTTAAAACTTCATTTTTAATTTA
AAAGGATCTAGGTGAAGATCCTTTTTGATAATCTCATGACCAAAATCCCTTAACGTGAGTTTTCGTTCCA
CTGAGCGTCAGACCCCGTAGAAAAGATCAAAGGATCTTCTTGAGATCCTTTTTTTCTGCGCGTAATCTGC
TGCTTGCAAACAAAAAAACCACCGCTACCAGCGGTGGTTTGTTTGCCGGATCAAGAGCTACCAACTCTTT
TTCCGAAGGTAACTGGCTTCAGCAGAGCGCAGATACCAAATACTGTTCTTCTAGTGTAGCCGTAGTTAGG
CCACCACTTCAAGAACTCTGTAGCACCGCCTACATACCTCGCTCTGCTAATCCTGTTACCAGTGGCTGCT
GCCAGTGGCGATAAGTCGTGTCTTACCGGGTTGGACTCAAGACGATAGTTACCGGATAAGGCGCAGCGGT
CGGGCTGAACGGGGGGTTCGTGCACACAGCCCAGCTTGGAGCGAACGACCTACACCGAACTGAGATACCT
ACAGCGTGAGCTATGAGAAAGCGCCACGCTTCCCGAAGGGAGAAAGGCGGACAGGTATCCGGTAAGCGGC
AGGGTCGGAACAGGAGAGCGCACGAGGGAGCTTCCAGGGGGAAACGCCTGGTATCTTTATAGTCCTGTCG
GGTTTCGCCACCTCTGACTTGAGCGTCGATTTTTGTGATGCTCGTCAGGGGGGCGGAGCCTATGGAAAAA
CGCCAGCAACGCGGCCTTTTTACGGTTCCTGGCCTTTTGCTGGCCTTTTGCTCACATGTTCTTTCCTGCG
TTATCCCCTGATTCTGTGGATAACCGTATTACCGCCTTTGAGTGAGCTGATACCGCTCGCCGCAGCCGAA
CGACCGAGCGCAGCGAGTCAGTGAGCGAGGAAGCGGAAGAGCGCCCAATACGCAAACCGCCTCTCCCCGC
GCGTTGGCCGATTCATTAATGCAGCTGGCACGACAGGTTTCCCGACTGGAAAGCGGGCAGTGAGCGCAAC
GCAATTAATGTGAGTTAGCTCACTCATTAGGCACCCCAGGCTTTACACTTTATGCTTCCGGCTCGTATGT
TGTGTGGAATTGTGAGCGGATAACAATTTCACACAGGAAACAGCTATGACCATGATTACGCCAAGCTCTA
GCTAGAGGTCGACGGTATACAGACATGATAAGATACATTGATGAGTTTGGACAAACCACAACTAGAATGC
AGTGAAAAAAATGCTTTATTTGTGAAATTTGTGATGCTATTGCTTTATTTGTAACCATTATAAGCTGCAA
TAAACAAGTTGGGGTGGGCGAAGAACTCCAGCATGAGATCCCCGCGCTGGAGGATCATCCAGCCGGCGTC
CCGGAAAACGATTCCGAAGCCCAACCTTTCATAGAAGGCGGCGGTGGAATCGAAATCTCGTAGCACGTGT
CAGTCCTGCTCCTCGGCCACGAAGTGCACGCAGTTGCCGGCCGGGTCGCGCAGGGCGAACTCCCGCCCCC
ACGGCTGCTCGCCGATCTCGGTCATGGCCGGCCCGGAGGCGTCCCGGAAGTTCGTGGACACGACCTCCGA
CCACTCGGCGTACAGCTCGTCCAGGCCGCGCACCCACACCCAGGCCAGGGTGTTGTCCGGCACCACCTGG
TCCTGGACCGCGCTGATGAACAGGGTCACGTCGTCCCGGACCACACCGGCGAAGTCGTCCTCCACGAAGT
CCCGGGAGAACCCGAGCCGGTCGGTCCAGAACTCGACCGCTCCGGCGACGTCGCGCGCGGTGAGCACCGG
AACGGCACTGGTCAACTTGGCCATGGTTTAGTTCCTCACCTTGTCGTATTATACTATGCCGATATACTAT
GCCGATGATTAATTGTCAACACGTGCTGATCAGATCCGAAAATGGATATACAAGCTCCCGGGAGCTTTTT
GCAAAAGCCTAGGCCTCCAAAAAAGCCTCCTCACTACTTCTGGAATAGCTCAGAGGCAGAGGCGGCCTCG
GCCTCTGCATAAATAAAAAAAATTAGTCAGCCATGGGGCGGAGAATGGGCGGAACTGGGCGGAGTTAGGG
GCGGGATGGGCGGAGTTAGGGGCGGGACTATGGTTGCTGACTAATTGAGATGCATGCTTTGCATACTTCT
GCCTGCTGGGGAGCCTGGGGACTTTCCACACCTGGTTGCTGACTAATTGAGATGCATGCTTTGCATACTT
CTGCCTGCTGGGGAGCCTGGGGACTTTCCACACCCTAACTGACACACATTCCACAGAATTAATTCGCGTT
AAATTTTTGTTAAATCAGCTCATTTTTTAACCAATAGGCCGAAATCGGCAAAATCCCTTATAAATCAAAA
GAATAGACCGAGATAGGGT
[37 nt withheld, positions 5690-5726]
AAAGAACGTGGACTCCAACGTCAAAGG
[49 nt withheld, positions 5754-5802]
T
[91 nt withheld, positions 5804-5894]
G
[124 nt withheld, positions 5896-6019]
GGGGATACCCCCTAGAGCCCCAGCTGGTTCTTTCCGCCTCAGAAGCCATAGAGCCCACCGCATCCCCAGC
ATGCCTGCTATTGTCTTCCCAATCCTCCCCCTTGCTGTCCTGCCCCACCCCACCCCCCAGAATAGAATGA
CACCTACTCAGACAATGCGATGCAATTTCCTCATTTTATTAGGAAAGGACAGTGGGAGTGGCACCTTCCA
GGGTCAAGGAAGGCACGGGGGAGGGGCAAACAACAGATGGCTGGCAACTAGAAGGCACAGTCGAGGCTGA
TCAGCGGGTTTAAACGGGCCCTGCTAGAGATTTTCCACACTGACTAAAAGGGTCTGAGGGATCTCTAGTT
ACCAGAGTCACACAACAGACGGGCACACACTACTTGAAGCACTCAAGGCAAGCTTTATTGAGGCTTAAGC
AGTGGGTTCCCTAGTTAGCCAGAGAGCTCCCAGGCTCAGATCTGGTCTAACCAGAGAGACCCAGTACAAG
CAAAAAGCAGATCTTGTCTTCGTTGGGAGTGAATTAGCCCTTCCAGTCCCCCCTTTTCTTTTAAAAAGTG
GCTAAGATCTACAGCTGCCTTGTAAGTCATTGGTCTTAAAGTCGACGCGGGGAGGCGGCCCAAAGGGAGA
TCCGACTCGTCTGAGGGCGAAGGCGAAGACGCGGAAGAGGCCGCAGAGCCGGCAGCAGGCCGCGGGAAGG
AAGGTCCGCTGGATTGAGGGCCGAAGGGACGTAGCAGAAGGACGTCCCGCGCAGAATCCAGGTGGCAACA
CAGGCGAGCAGCCAAGGAAAGGACGATGATTTCCCCGACAACACCACGGAATTGTCAGTGCCCAACAGCC
GAGCCCCTGTCCAGCAGCGGGCAAGGCAGGCGGCGATGAGTTCCGCCGTGGCAATAGGGAGGGGGAAAGC
GAAAGTCCCGGAAAGGAGCTGACAGGTGGTGGCAATGCCCCAACCAGTGGGGGTTGCGTCAGCAAACACA
GTGCACACCACGCCACGTTGCCTGACAACGGGCCACAACTCCTCATAAAGAGACAGCAACCAGGATTTAT
ACAAGGAGGAGAAAATGAAAGCCATACGGGAAGCAATAGCATGATACAAAGGCATTAAAGCAGCGTATCC
ACATAGCGTAAAAGGAGCAACATAGTTAAGAATACCAGTCAATCTTTCACAAATTTTGTAATCCAGAGGT
TGATTGTCGACTTAACGCGTTCAGGCACCGGGCTTGCGGGTCATGCACCAGGTGCGCGGTCCTTCGGGCA
CCTCGACGTCGGCGGTGACGGTGAAGCCGAGCCGCTCGTAGAAGGGGAGGTTGCGGGGCGCGGAGGTCTC
CAGGAAGGCGGGCACCCCGGCGCGCTCGGCCGCCTCCACTCCGGGGAGCACGACGGCGCTGCCCAGACCC
TTGCCCTGGTGGTCGGGCGAGACTCCGACGGTGGCCAGGAACCACGCGGGCTCCTTGGGCCGGTGCGGCG
CCAGGAGGCCTTCCATCTGTTGCTGCGCGGCCAGCCGGGAACCGCTCAACTCGGCCATGCGCGGGCCGAT
CTCGGCGAACACCGCCCCCGCTTCGACGCTCTCCGGCGTGGTCCAGACCGCCACCGCGGCGCCGTCGTCC
GCGACCCACACCTTGCCGATGTCGAGCCCGACGCGCGTGAGGAAGAGTTCTTGCAGCTCGGTGACCCGCT
CGATGTGGCGGTCCGGATCGACGGTGTGGCGCGTGGCGGGGTAGTCGGCGAACGCGGCGGCGAGGGTGCG
TACGGCCCTGGGGACGTCGTCGCGGGTGGCGAGGCGCACCGTGGGCTTGTACTCGGTCGGTCCAGGATTC
TCTTCGACATCTCCGGCTTGTTTCAGCAGAGAGAAGTTTGTTGCGCCGGATCCCTTATCGTCATCGTCTT
TGTAATCTTTCTTCTTCTTAGCCTGTCCAGCCTTCTTTGTGGCGGCAGGTCGCTTGTCGCCTCCCAGCTG
AGACAGGTCGATCCGTGTCTCGTACAGGCCGGTGATGCTCTGGTGGATCAGGGTGGCGTCCAGCACCTCT
TTGGTGCTGGTGTACCTCTTCCGGTCGATGGTGGTGTCAAAGTACTTGAAGGCGGCAGGGGCTCCCAGAT
TGGTCAGGGTAAACAGGTGGATGATATTCTCGGCCTGCTCTCTGATGGGCTTATCCCGGTGCTTGTTGTA
GGCGGACAGCACTTTGTCCAGATTAGCGTCGGCCAGGATCACTCTCTTGGAGAACTCGCTGATCTGCTCG
ATGATCTCGTCCAGGTAGTGCTTGTGCTGTTCCACAAACAGCTGTTTCTGCTCATTATCCTCGGGGGAGC
CCTTCAGCTTCTCATAGTGGCTGGCCAGGTACAGGAAGTTCACATATTTGGAGGGCAGGGCCAGTTCGTT
TCCCTTCTGCAGTTCGCCGGCAGAGGCCAGCATTCTCTTCCGGCCGTTTTCCAGCTCGAACAGGGAGTAC
TTAGGCAGCTTGATGATCAGGTCCTTTTTCACTTCTTTGTAGCCCTTGGCTTCCAGAAAGTCGATGGGAT
TCTTCTCGAAGCTGCTTCTTTCCATGATGGTGATCCCCAGCAGCTCTTTCACACTCTTCAGTTTCTTGGA
CTTGCCCTTTTCCACTTTGGCCACCACCAGCACAGAATAGGCCACGGTGGGGCTGTCGAAGCCGCCGTAC
TTCTTAGGGTCCCAGTCCTTCTTTCTGGCGATCAGCTTATCGCTGTTCCTCTTGGGCAGGATAGACTCTT
TGCTGAAGCCGCCTGTCTGCACCTCGGTCTTTTTCACGATATTCACTTGGGGCATGCTCAGCACTTTCCG
CACGGTGGCAAAATCCCGGCCCTTATCCCACACGATCTCCCCGGTTTCGCCGTTTGTCTCGATCAGAGGC
CGCTTCCGGATCTCGCCGTTGGCCAGGGTAATCTCGGTCTTGAAAAAGTTCATGATGTTGCTGTAGAAGA
AGTACTTGGCGGTAGCCTTGCCGATTTCCTGCTCGCTCTTGGCGATCATCTTCCGCACGTCGTACACCTT
GTAGTCGCCGTACACGAACTCGCTTTCCAGCTTAGGGTACTTTTTGATCAGGGCGGTTCCCACGACGGCG
TTCAGGTAGGCGTCGTGGGCGTGGTGGTAGTTGTTGATCTCGCGCACTTTGTAAAACTGGAAATCCTTCC
GGAAATCGGACACCAGCTTGGACTTCAGGGTGATCACTTTCACTTCCCGGATCAGCTTGTCATTCTCGTC
GTACTTAGTGTTCATCCGGGAGTCCAGGATCTGTGCCACGTGCTTTGTGATCTGCCGGGTTTCCACCAGC
TGTCTCTTGATGAAGCCGGCCTTATCCAGTTCGCTCAGGCCGCCTCTCTCGGCCTTGGTCAGATTGTCGA
ACTTTCTCTGGGTAATCAGCTTGGCGTTCAGCAGCTGCCGCCAGTAGTTCTTCATCTTCTTCACGACCTC
TTCGGAGGGCACGTTGTCGCTCTTGCCCCGGTTCTTGTCGCTTCTGGTCAGCACCTTGTTGTCGATGGAG
TCGTCCTTCAGAAAGCTCTGAGGCACGATATGGTCCACATCGTAGTCGGACAGCCGGTTGATGTCCAGTT
CCTGGTCCACGTACATATCCCGCCCATTCTGCAGGTAGTACAGGTACAGCTTCTCGTTCTGCAGCTGGGT
GTTTTCCACGGGGTGTTCTTTCAGGATCTGGCTGCCCAGCTCTTTGATGCCCTCTTCGATCCGCTTCATT
CTCTCGCGGCTGTTCTTCTGTCCCTTCTGGGTGGTCTGGTTCTCTCTGGCCATTTCGATCACGATGTTCT
CGGGCTTGTGCCGGCCCATCACTTTCACGAGCTCGTCCACCACCTTCACTGTCTGCAGGATGCCCTTCTT
AATGGCGGGGCTGCCGGCCAGATTGGCAATGTGCTCGTGCAGGCTATCGCCCTGGCCGGACACCTGGGCT
TTCTGGATGTCCTCTTTAAAGGTCAGGCTGTCGTCGTGGATCAGCTGCATGAAGTTTCTGTTGGCGAAGC
CGTCGGACTTCAGGAAATCCAGGATTGTCTTGCCGGACTGCTTGTCCCGGATGCCGTTGATCAGCTTCCG
GCTCAGCCTGCCCCAGCCGGTGTATCTCCGCCGCTTCAGCTGCTTCATCACTTTGTCGTCGAACAGGTGG
GCATAGGTTTTCAGCCGTTCCTCGATCATCTCTCTGTCCTCAAACAGTGTCAGGGTCAGCACGATATCTT
CCAGAATGTCCTCGTTTTCCTCATTGTCCAGGAAGTCCTTGTCCTTGATAATTTTCAGCAGATCGTGGTA
TGTGCCCAGGGAGGCGTTGAACCGATCTTCCACGCCGGAGATTTCCACGGAGTCGAAGCACTCGATTTTC
TTGAAGTAGTCCTCTTTCAGCTGCTTCACGGTCACTTTCCGGTTGGTCTTGAACAGCAGGTCCACGATGG
CCTTTTTCTGCTCGCCGCTCAGGAAGGCGGGCTTTCTCATTCCCTCGGTCACGTATTTCACTTTGGTCAG
CTCGTTATACACGGTGAAGTACTCGTACAGCAGGCTGTGCTTGGGCAGCACCTTCTCGTTGGGCAGGTTC
TTATCGAAGTTGGTCATCCGCTCGATGAAGCTCTGGGCGGAAGCGCCCTTGTCCACCACTTCCTCGAAGT
TCCAGGGGGTGATGGTTTCCTCGCTCTTTCTGGTCATCCAGGCGAATCTGCTGTTTCCCCTGGCCAGAGG
GCCCACGTAGTAGGGGATGCGGAAGGTCAGGATCTTCTCGATCTTTTCCCGGTTGTCCTTCAGGAATGGG
TAAAAATCTTCCTGCCGCCGCAGAATGGCGTGCAGCTCTCCCAGGTGGATCTGGTGGGGGATGCTGCCGT
TGTCGAAGGTCCGCTGCTTCCGCAGCAGGTCCTCTCTGTTCAGCTTCACGAGCAGTTCCTCGGTGCCGTC
CATCTTTTCCAGGATGGGCTTGATGAACTTGTAGAACTCTTCCTGGCTGGCTCCGCCGTCAATGTAGCCG
GCGTAGCCGTTCTTGCTCTGGTCGAAGAAAATCTCTTTGTACTTCTCAGGCAGCTGCTGCCGCACGAGAG
CTTTCAGCAGGGTCAGGTCCTGGTGGTGCTCGTCGTATCTCTTGATCATAGAGGCGCTCAGGGGGGCCTT
GGTGATCTCGGTGTTCACTCTCAGGATGTCGCTCAGCAGGATGGCGTCGGACAGGTTCTTGGCGGCCAGA
AACAGGTCGGCGTACTGGTCGCCGATCTGGGCCAGCAGGTTGTCCAGGTCGTCGTCGTAGGTGTCCTTGC
TCAGCTGCAGTTTGGCATCCTCGGCCAGGTCGAAGTTGCTCTTGAAGTTGGGGGTCAGGCCCAGGCTCAG
GGCAATCAGGTTTCCGAACAGGCCATTCTTCTTCTCGCCGGGCAGCTGGGCGATCAGATTTTCCAGCCGT
CTGCTCTTGCTCAGTCTGGCAGACAGGATGGCCTTGGCGTCCACGCCGCTGGCGTTGATGGGGTTTTCCT
CGAACAGCTGGTTGTAGGTCTGCACCAGCTGGATGAACAGCTTGTCCACGTCGCTGTTGTCGGGGTTCAG
GTCGCCCTCGATCAGGAAGTGGCCCCGGAACTTGATCATGTGGGCCAGGGCCAGATAGATCAGCCGCAGG
TCGGCCTTGTCGGTGCTGTCCACCAGTTTCTTTCTCAGGTGGTAGATGGTGGGGTACTTCTCGTGGTAGG
CCACCTCGTCCACGATGTTGCCGAAGATGGGGTGCCGCTCGTGCTTCTTATCCTCTTCCACCAGGAAGGA
CTCTTCCAGTCTGTGGAAGAAGCTGTCGTCCACCTTGGCCATCTCGTTGCTGAAGATCTCTTGCAGATAG
CAGATCCGGTTCTTCCGTCTGGTGTATCTTCTTCTGGCGGTTCTCTTCAGCCGGGTGGCCTCGGCTGTTT
CGCCGCTGTCGAACAGCAGGGCTCCGATCAGGTTCTTCTTGATGCTGTGCCGGTCGGTGTTGCCCAGCAC
CTTGAATTTCTTGCTGGGCACCTTGTACTCGTCGGTGATCACGGCCCAGCCCACAGAGTTGGTGCCGATG
TCCAGGCCGATGCTGTACTTCTTGTCCATGGTGGCAGCGCTCTAGAACCGGTCCTGTGTTCTGGCGGCAA
ACCCGTTGCGAAAAAGAACGTTCACGGCGACTACTGCACTTATATACGGTTCTCCCCCACCCTCGGGAAA
AAGGCGGAGCCAGTACACGACATCACTTTCCCAGTTTACCCCGCGCCACCTTCTCTAGGCACCGGATCAA
TTGCCGACCCCTCCCCCCAACTTCTCGGGGACTGTGGGCGATGTGCGCTCTGCCCACTGACGGGCACCGG
AGCCAATTCCCACTCCTTTCAAGACCTAGCTAGCGAATTCAAAAAAGCACCGACTCGGTGCCACTTTTTC
AAGTTGATAACGGACTAGCCTTATTTTAACTTGCTATTTCTAGCTCTAAAACGGGTGTGCAACTGTCTGA
TACGGTGTTTCGTCCTTTCCACAAGATATATAAAGCCAAGAAATCGAAATACTTTCAAGTTACGGTAAGC
ATATGATAGTCCATTTTAAAACATAATTTTAAAACTGCAAACTACCCAAGAAATTATTACTTTCTACGTC
ACGTATTTTGTACTAATATCTTTGTGTTTACAGTCAAATTAATTCTAATTATCTCTCTAACAGCCTTGTA
TCGTATATGCAAATATGAAGGAATCATGGGAAATAGGCCCTCGGTACCTTAATTAACCAAACTGGATCTC
TGCTGTCCCTGTAATAAACCCGAAAATTTTGAATTTTTGTAATTTGTTTTTGTAATTCTTTAGTTTGTAT
GTCTGTTGCTATTATGTCTACTATTCTTTCCCCTGCACTGTACCCCCCAATCCCCCCTTTTCTTTTAAAA
TTGTGGATGAATACTGCCATTTGTCTGCAGAATTGGCGCACGCAGTGCCGATCCGTTCACTAATCGAATG
GATCTGTCTCTGTCTCTCTCTCCACCTTCTTCTTCTATTCCTTCGGGCCTGTCGGGTCCCCTCG
